>Addgene plasmid #118989 | pC-KIT7 | addgene full sequence | sequence record 229522 | Addgene NGS Result
AGTTAGGCCACCACTTCAAGAACTCTGTAGCACCGCCTACATACCTCGCTCTGCTAATCCTGTTACCAGT
GGCTGCTGCCAGTGGCGATAAGTCGTGTCTTACCGGGTTGGACTCAAGACGATAGTTACCGGATAAGGCG
CAGCGGTCGGGCTGAACGGGGGGTTCGTGCACACAGCCCAGCTTGGAGCGAACGACCTACACCGAACTGA
GATACCTACAGCGTGAGCTATGAGAAAGCGCCACGCTTCCCGAAGGGAGAAAGGCGGACAGGTATCCGGT
AAGCGGCAGGGTCGGAACAGGAGAGCGCACGAGGGAGCTTCCAGGGGGAAACGCCTGGTATCTTTATAGT
CCTGTCGGGTTTCGCCACCTCTGACTTGAGCGTCGATTTTTGTGATGCTCGTCAGGGGGGCGGAGCCTAT
GGAAAAACGCCAGCAACGCGGCCTTTTTACGGTTCCTGGCCTTTTGCTGGCCTTTTGCTCACATGGCTCG
ACAGATCTGAGGGATGTCTTATTAGTTTATCAGAATGCATAGGGAAAGCTCATCTTTCTTGGAGTAGGTC
TTCCAATAAGTGTTCAAGCCCTGGGTCTTCCCTCACTACAATAATAAACATACCTGCTCTACCCTCCTCA
CAAAGCTGTTATCGTGAGCATGAAAAGACGAGTCGCTGTGGGGAAGAACTATTAACCCCTATACAGATAC
TGTTGTTGCTTTCCGTTCAAGGATCCACCATGAGACTGTGGGTAAGGCACTTTCTGGGCAGTGAAATCGG
GCTTAAGAGAATCATTGTACTTTTATTTTGCTCCTGGGACCGGCAAGGGCAGTTAAGAGCCCTAGCCCTA
AAACTGTCGTCTGTTACAGAGGCAGAGAAATCATTACTGGGGTTGGCAGCGTTGGGGGGAGGGGGGAAAA
CGTGTATGAAAACCTGGGCTCCCAGAGCAAACTTCGCCACGCGCCCTCCATCGCCCCTGTCTCCACACAA
GTCCCGGCAGGGGCTTCTTGGGCGGAGGCCACGCCGACCAATAGGAACCCACTGTGTTCCTACAGGTTAC
GAAGCAGGTGGAGAAATTGAGCAGAAACAATTAGCGAAACCGGGCTCAGCCTTTACCGCGGTGCCAGGAG
CTCCTAACAGGCCTGGAGGGGAATGTCGGGGCTCAATTTCCTAACGCTCCCCTCCCCATCCCCATGCCAC
CTCCACGAGCAGCGGCGTCCAGCCTCCTCCCGCCCGAACGTGCTCGAGGGGCGGGCAGTCGACCTTTATT
GTCTGGGGAGCACCTGGCAGGTGGCGGGCCCGTGCCCTAACGTGTGCGTGGTGCCCAGCTTCACAAAGCG
AGCGGGCAGCACCTCCTTGGTCCGGGAACGCCTCAGCCTGGCCGTCCACATCCCAGGGGTGGAAAGGTGG
AGAGAGAAAGGGGCTCCGGAGTCAAGAGCGGGGAGAGAGGGCGCGCGCCCTCCTCCTCCCGGCGGGCACA
GCCCCCCGGCATTAACACGTCGAAAGAGCAGGGGCCAGACGCCGCCGGGAAGAAGCGAGACCCGGGCGGG
CGCGAGGGAGGGGAGACGAGAAGAAACGTGACCGACGCGCAGAAAGAGAACGCTAAGAGGAGGAACTGCT
GCTCGCCGCTCGCGGCTCTGGGGGCTCGGCTTTGCCGCGCTCGCTGCACTTGGGCGAGAGCTGGAACGTG
GACCAGAGCTCGGATCCCATCGCAGCTACCGCGGCTAGCCACCATGGCTTCCAAGGTGTACGACCCCGAG
CAACGCAAACGCATGATCACTGGGCCTCAGTGGTGGGCTCGCTGCAAGCAAATGAACGTGCTGGACTCCT
TCATCAACTACTATGATTCCGAGAAGCACGCCGAGAACGCCGTGATTTTTCTGCATGGTAACGCTGCCTC
CAGCTACCTGTGGAGGCACGTCGTGCCTCACATCGAGCCCGTGGCTAGATGCATCATCCCTGATCTGATC
GGAATGGGTAAGTCCGGCAAGAGCGGGAATGGCTCATATCGCCTCCTGGATCACTACAAGTACCTCACCG
CTTGGTTCGAGCTGCTGAACCTTCCAAAGAAAATCATCTTTGTGGGCCACGACTGGGGGGCTTGTCTGGC
CTTTCACTACTCCTACGAGCACCAAGACAAGATCAAGGCCATCGTCCATGCTGAGAGTGTCGTGGACGTG
ATCGAGTCCTGGGACGAGTGGCCTGACATCGAGGAGGATATCGCCCTGATCAAGAGCGAAGAGGGCGAGA
AAATGGTGCTTGAGAATAACTTCTTCGTCGAGACCATGCTCCCAAGCAAGATCATGCGGAAACTGGAGCC
TGAGGAGTTCGCTGCCTACCTGGAGCCATTCAAGGAGAAGGGCGAGGTTAGACGGCCTACCCTCTCCTGG
CCTCGCGAGATCCCTCTCGTTAAGGGAGGCAAGCCCGACGTCGTCCAGATTGTCCGCAACTACAACGCCT
ACCTTCGGGCCAGCGACGATCTGCCTAAGATGTTCATCGAGTCCGACCCTGGGTTCTTTTCCAACGCTAT
TGTCGAGGGAGCTAAGAAGTTCCCTAACACCGAGTTCGTGAAGGTGAAGGGCCTCCACTTCAGCCAGGAG
GACGCTCCAGATGAAATGGGTAAGTACATCAAGAGCTTCGTGGAGCGCGTGCTGAAGAACGAGCAGTAAT
TCTAGGCGATCGCTCGAGCCCGGGAATTCGTTTAAACCTAGAGCGGCCGCTGGCCGCAATAAAATATCTT
TATTTTCATTACATCTGTGTGTTGGTTTTTTGTGTGAGGATCTAAATGAGTCTTCGGACCTCGCGGGGGC
CGCTTAAGCGGTGGTTAGGGTTTGTCTGACGCGGGGGGAGGGGGAAGGAACGAAACACTCTCATTCGGAG
GCGGCTCGGGGTTTGGTCTTGGTGGCCACGGGCACGCAGAAGAGCGCCGCGATCCTCTTAAGCACCCCCC
CGCCCTCCGTGGAGGCGGGGGTTTGGTCGGCGGGTGGTAACTGGCGGGCCGCTGACTCGGGCGGGTCGCG
CGCCCCAGAGTGTGACCTTTTCGGTCTGCTCGCAGACCCCCGGGCGGCGCCGCCGCGGCGGCGACGGGCT
CGCTGGGTCCTAGGCTCCATGGGGACCGTATACGTGGACAGGCTCTGGAGCATCCGCACGACTGCGGTGA
TATTACCGGAGACCTTCTGCGGGACGAGCCGGGTCACGCGGCTGACGCGGAGCGTCCGTTGGGCGACAAA
CACCAGGACGGGGCACAGGTACACTATCTTGTCACCCGGAGGCGCGAGGGACTGCAGGAGCTTCAGGGAG
TGGCGCAGCTGCTTCATCCCCGTGGCCCGTTGCTCGCGTTTGCTGGCGGTGTCCCCGGAAGAAATATATT
TGCATGTCTTTAGTTCTATGATGACACAAACCCCGCCCAGCGTCTTGTCATTGGCGAATTCGAACACGCA
GATGCAGTCGGGGCGGCGCGGTCCCAGGTCCACTTCGCATATTAAGGTGACGCGTGTGGCCTCGAACACC
GAGCGACCCTGCAGCGACCCGCTTAAAAGCTTGGCATTCCGGTACTGTTGGTAAAGCCACCATGGCCGAT
GCTAAGAACATTAAGAAGGGCCCTGCTCCCTTCTACCCTCTGGAGGATGGCACCGCTGGCGAGCAGCTGC
ACAAGGCCATGAAGAGGTATGCCCTGGTGCCTGGCACCATTGCCTTCACCGATGCCCACATTGAGGTGGA
CATCACCTATGCCGAGTACTTCGAGATGTCTGTGCGCCTGGCCGAGGCCATGAAGAGGTACGGCCTGAAC
ACCAACCACCGCATCGTGGTGTGCTCTGAGAACTCTCTGCAGTTCTTCATGCCAGTGCTGGGCGCCCTGT
TCATCGGAGTGGCCGTGGCCCCTGCTAACGACATTTACAACGAGCGCGAGCTGCTGAACAGCATGGGCAT
TTCTCAGCCTACCGTGGTGTTCGTGTCTAAGAAGGGCCTGCAGAAGATCCTGAACGTGCAGAAGAAGCTG
CCTATCATCCAGAAGATCATCATCATGGACTCTAAGACCGACTACCAGGGCTTCCAGAGCATGTACACAT
TCGTGACATCTCATCTGCCTCCTGGCTTCAACGAGTACGACTTCGTGCCAGAGTCTTTCGACAGGGACAA
AACCATTGCCCTGATCATGAACAGCTCTGGGTCTACCGGCCTGCCTAAGGGCGTGGCCCTGCCTCATCGC
ACCGCCTGTGTGCGCTTCTCTCACGCCCGCGACCCTATTTTCGGCAACCAGATCATCCCCGACACCGCTA
TTCTGAGCGTGGTGCCATTCCACCACGGCTTCGGCATGTTCACCACCCTGGGCTACCTGATTTGCGGCTT
TCGGGTGGTGCTGATGTACCGCTTCGAGGAGGAGCTGTTCCTGCGCAGCCTGCAAGACTACAAAATTCAG
TCTGCCCTGCTGGTGCCAACCCTGTTCAGCTTCTTCGCTAAGAGCACCCTGATCGACAAGTACGACCTGT
CTAACCTGCACGAGATTGCCTCTGGCGGCGCCCCACTGTCTAAGGAGGTGGGCGAAGCCGTGGCCAAGCG
CTTTCATCTGCCAGGCATCCGCCAGGGCTACGGCCTGACCGAGACAACCAGCGCCATTCTGATTACCCCA
GAGGGCGACGACAAGCCTGGCGCCGTGGGCAAGGTGGTGCCATTCTTCGAGGCCAAGGTGGTGGACCTGG
ACACCGGCAAGACCCTGGGAGTGAACCAGCGCGGCGAGCTGTGTGTGCGCGGCCCTATGATTATGTCCGG
CTACGTGAATAACCCTGAGGCCACAAACGCCCTGATCGACAAGGACGGCTGGCTGCACTCTGGCGACATT
GCCTACTGGGACGAGGACGAGCACTTCTTCATCGTGGACCGCCTGAAGTCTCTGATCAAGTACAAGGGCT
ACCAGGTGGCCCCAGCCGAGCTGGAGTCTATCCTGCTGCAGCACCCTAACATTTTCGACGCCGGAGTGGC
CGGCCTGCCCGACGACGATGCCGGCGAGCTGCCTGCCGCCGTCGTCGTGCTGGAACACGGCAAGACCATG
ACCGAGAAGGAGATCGTGGACTATGTGGCCAGCCAGGTGACAACCGCCAAGAAGCTGCGCGGCGGAGTGG
TGTTCGTGGACGAGGTGCCCAAGGGCCTGACCGGCAAGCTGGACGCCCGCAAGATCCGCGAGATCCTGAT
CAAGGCTAAGAAAGGCGGCAAGATCGCCGTGTAATAATTCTAGAGTCGGGGCGGCCGGCCGCTTCGAGCA
GACATGATAAGATACATTGATGAGTTTGGACAAACCACAACTAGAATGCAGTGAAAAAAATGCTTTATTT
GTGAAATTTGTGATGCTATTGCTTTATTTGTAACCATTATAAGCTGCAATAAACAAGTTAACAACAACAA
TTGCATTCATTTTATGTTTCAGGTTCAGGGGGAGGTGTGGGAGGTTTTTTAAAGCAAGTAAAACCTCTAC
AAATGTGGTAAAATCGATAAGGATCCAGGTGGCACTTTTCGGGGAAATGTGCGCGGAACCCCTATTTGTT
TATTTTTCTAAATACATTCAAATATGTATCCGCTCATGAGACAATAACCCTGATAAATGCTTCAATAATA
TTGAAAAAGGAAGAGTATGAGTATTCAACATTTCCGTGTCGCCCTTATTCCCTTTTTTGCGGCATTTTGC
CTTCCTGTTTTTGCTCACCCAGAAACGCTGGTGAAAGTAAAAGATGCTGAAGATCAGTTGGGTGCACGAG
TGGGTTACATCGAACTGGATCTCAACAGCGGTAAGATCCTTGAGAGTTTTCGCCCCGAAGAACGTTTTCC
AATGATGAGCACTTTTAAAGTTCTGCTATGTGGCGCGGTATTATCCCGTATTGACGCCGGGCAAGAGCAA
CTCGGTCGCCGCATACACTATTCTCAGAATGACTTGGTTGAGTACTCACCAGTCACAGAAAAGCATCTTA
CGGATGGCATGACAGTAAGAGAATTATGCAGTGCTGCCATAACCATGAGTGATAACACTGCGGCCAACTT
ACTTCTGACAACGATCGGAGGACCGAAGGAGCTAACCGCTTTTTTGCACAACATGGGGGATCATGTAACT
CGCCTTGATCGTTGGGAACCGGAGCTGAATGAAGCCATACCAAACGACGAGCGTGACACCACGATGCCTG
TAGCAATGGCAACAACGTTGCGCAAACTATTAACTGGCGAACTACTTACTCTAGCTTCCCGGCAACAATT
AATAGACTGGATGGAGGCGGATAAAGTTGCAGGACCACTTCTGCGCTCGGCCCTTCCGGCTGGCTGGTTT
ATTGCTGATAAATCTGGAGCCGGTGAGCGTGGGTCTCGCGGTATCATTGCAGCACTGGGGCCAGATGGTA
AGCCCTCCCGTATCGTAGTTATCTACACGACGGGGAGTCAGGCAACTATGGATGAACGAAATAGACAGAT
CGCTGAGATAGGTGCCTCACTGATTAAGCATTGGTAACTGTCAGACCAAGTTTACTCATATATACTTTAG
ATTGATTTAAAACTTCATTTTTAATTTAAAAGGATCTAGGTGAAGATCCTTTTTGATAATCTCATGACCA
AAATCCCTTAACGTGAGTTTTCGTTCCACTGAGCGTCAGACCCCGTAGAAAAGATCAAAGGATCTTCTTG
AGATCCTTTTTTTCTGCGCGTAATCTGCTGCTTGCAAACAAAAAAACCACCGCTACCAGCGGTGGTTTGT
TTGCCGGATCAAGAGCTACCAACTCTTTTTCCGAAGGTAACTGGCTTCAGCAGAGCGCAGATACCAAATA
CTGTTCTTCTAGTGTAGCCGT
Features (pLannotate 1.2.2; 9 found; start..end, strand, type, name):
   1724..2659    +  CDS            hRluc: Renilla luciferase human codon-optimized
   2718..2766    +  polyA_signal   poly(A) signal: synthetic polyadenylation signal
   2775..3526    +  promoter       HSV TK promoter: herpes simplex virus thymidine kinase promoter
   3562..5214    +  CDS            luciferase: firefly luciferase; luc+; enhanced luc+ version of the luciferase gene AAS38485.1 42718124.0
   5258..5379    -  polyA_signal   SV40 poly(A) signal: SV40 polyadenylation signal
   5402..5470    -  CDS            large T antigen (fragment): large T antigen from SV40 (simian virus 40)
   5512..5616    +  promoter       AmpR promoter: bla
   5617..6477    +  CDS            AmpR: β-lactamase; bla; confers resistance to ampicillin, carbenicillin, and related antibiotics
   6648..425     +  rep_origin     ori (across the origin): high-copy-number ColE1/pMB1/pBR322/pUC origin of replication
