[The description below was written by a language model from this plasmid's Addgene catalogue record and pLannotate feature annotations shown in this document.]
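Description:
pC-KIT7 is a mammalian dual-luciferase reporter plasmid built on Promega's psiCHECK-2 backbone (written "psiCHEK2" in the record), carrying a roughly 1.2 kb fragment of the human KIT (c-kit) proto-oncogene promoter. It is propagated in E. coli as a high-copy plasmid through a ColE1/pUC-type origin, with selection by ampicillin via the β-lactamase gene and its native bla promoter.

The KIT promoter fragment was cloned between BglII and NheI. The feature table does not annotate the insert itself, but the unannotated stretch between the origin and the start of the humanized Renilla luciferase (hRluc) coding sequence is large enough to hold it. This fits a design in which the KIT promoter takes the place of the backbone's usual promoter and drives hRluc, although the record does not say so explicitly. hRluc is followed by a synthetic polyadenylation signal. A second, independent cassette places firefly luciferase (luc+) under the HSV thymidine kinase promoter with an SV40 poly(A) signal. This provides a constitutive internal control, so Renilla activity can be normalised for transfection efficiency within the same plasmid.

This construct carries the variant labelled "K2-mutSP-mutK1". By the naming, the K2 element appears to be left intact while the SP and K1 elements of the G-rich promoter region are mutated, though the exact base changes are not given. The stated purpose is mutational dissection of that G-rich region, and the associated study concerns the interplay of three G-quadruplex-forming units in the KIT promoter. The plasmid is therefore presumably one of a series of mutant combinations compared by reporter assay in transfected mammalian cells, to assess how each unit contributes to promoter activity.
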