Addgene plasmid #118989: pC-KIT7
Purpose: Mutational dissection of the G rich region of the c-kit promoter
Depositing lab: Bjorn Hogberg. Depositing organization: Karolinska Institutet. Publication: Interplay of Three G-Quadruplex Units in the KIT Promoter. Ducani C, Bernardinelli G, Hogberg B, Keppler BK, Terenzi A. J Am Chem Soc. 2019 Jul 3;141(26):10205-10213. doi: 10.1021/jacs.8b12753. Epub 2019 Jun 20. PubMed 31244182.
Backbone
  Vector backbone: psiCHEK2
  Backbone manufacturer: Promega
  Backbone size w/o insert (bp): 5589
  Vector type: Mammalian Expression
Growth in bacteria
  Bacterial resistance: Ampicillin, 100 μg/mL
  Growth temperature: 37°C
  Growth strain: DH5alpha
  Copy number: High Copy
Gene/Insert
  Gene/Insert name: c-kit proto-oncogene {promoter}
  Species: H. sapiens (human)
  Insert size (bp): 1215
  Mutation: K2-mutSP-mutK1
  GenBank ID: S67773.1
  Entrez Gene: KIT (a.k.a. C-Kit, CD117, MASTC, PBT, SCFR)
  Cloning method: Restriction Enzyme; 5′ cloning site BglII (unknown if destroyed); 3′ cloning site NheI (unknown if destroyed)
  Sequencing primers: 5′ unknown
Terms and licenses: Academic/Nonprofit Terms; Industry Terms: Not Available to Industry
How to cite: pC-KIT7 was a gift from Bjorn Hogberg (Addgene plasmid # 118989 ; http://n2t.net/addgene:118989 ; RRID:Addgene_118989)
