>Addgene plasmid #118989 | pC-KIT7 | depositor partial sequence | sequence record 224962 | c-kit promoter insert
GAGGGATGTCTTATTAGTTTATCAGAATGCATAGGGAAAGCTCATCTTTCTTGGAGTAGGTCTTCCAATA
AGTGTTCAAGCCCTGGGTCTTCCCTCACTACAATAATAAACATACCTGCTCTACCCTCCTCACAAAGCTG
TTATCGTGAGCATGAAAAGACGAGTCGCTGTGGGGAAGAACTATTAACCCCTATACAGATACTGTTGTTG
CTTTCCGTTCAAGGATCCACCATGAGACTGTGGGTAAGGCACTTTCTGGGCAGTGAAATCGGGCTTAAGA
GAATCATTGTACTTTTATTTTGCTCCTGGGACCGGCAAGGGCAGTTAAGAGCCCTAGCCCTAAAACTGTC
GTCTGTTACAGAGGCAGAGAAATCATTACTGGGGTTGGCAGCGTTGGGGGGAGGGGGGAAAACGTGTATG
AAAACCTGGGCTCCCAGAGCAAACTTCGCCACGCGCCCTCCATCGCCCCTGTCTCCACACAAGTCCCGGC
AGGGGCTTCTTGGGCGGAGGCCACGCCGACCAATAGGAACCCACTGTGTTCCTACAGGTTACGAAGCAGG
TGGAGAAATTGAGCAGAAACAATTAGCGAAACCGGGCTCAGCCTTTACCGCGGTGCCAGGAGCTCCTAAC
AGGCCTGGAGGGGAATGTCGGGGCTCAATTTCCTAACGCTCCCCTCCCCATCCCCATGCCACCTCCACGA
GCAGCGGCGTCCAGCCTCCTCCCGCCCGAACGTGCTCGAGGGGCGGGCAGTCGACCTTTATTGTCTGGGG
AGCACCTGGCAGGTGGCGGGCCCGTGCCCTAACGTGTGCGTGGTGCCCAGCTTCACAAAGCGAGCGGGCA
GCACCTCCTTGGTCCGGGAACGCCTCAGCCTGGCCGTCCACATCCCAGGGGTGGAAAGGTGGAGAGAGAA
AGGGGCTCCGGAGTCAAGAGCGGGGAGAGAGGGCGCGCGCCCTCCTCCTCCCGGCGGGCACAGCCCCCCG
GCATTAACACGTCGAAAGAGCAGGGGCCAGACGCCGCCGGGAAGAAGCGAGACCCGGGCGGGCGCGAGGG
AGGGGAGACGAGAAGAAACGTGACCGACGCGCAGAAAGAGAACGCTAAGAGGAGGAACTGCTGCTCGCCG
CTCGCGGCTCTGGGGGCTCGGCTTTGCCGCGCTCGCTGCACTTGGGCGAGAGCTGGAACGTGGACCAGAG
CTCGGATCCCATCGCAGCTACCGCG
